>Addgene plasmid #218267 | pAAV-synmiR-L-mRuby-Pro-EGFR-mEGFP-4×19 | addgene full sequence | sequence record 494314 | Addgene NGS Result
GTACAAGTAGAGCTTGAATTATAATGCTTATCTAAATAGAATTATAATGCTTATCTAAATAGAATTATAA
TGCTTATCTAAATAGAATTATAATGCTTATCTAAAGGGCCCATCGATACCGAGCGCTAGCAACTTGTTTA
TTGCAGCTTATAATGGTTACAAATAAAGCAATAGCATCACAAATTTCACAAATAAAGCATTTTTTTCACT
GCATTCTAGTTGTGGTTTGTCCAAACTCATCAATGTATCTTATCATGTCTGCGGACCGAGCGGCCGCAGG
AACCCCTAGTGATGGAGTTGGCCACTCCCTCTCTGCGCGCTCGCTCGCTCACTGAGGCCGGGCGACCAAA
GGTCGCCCGACGCCCGGGCTTTGCCCGGGCGGCCTCAGTGAGCGAGCGAGCGCGCAGCTGCCTGCAGGGG
CGCCTGATGCGGTATTTTCTCCTTACGCATCTGTGCGGTATTTCACACCGCATA
[95 nt withheld, positions 475-569]
T
[46 nt withheld, positions 571-616]
C
[141 nt withheld, positions 618-758]
CCTTTGACGTTGGAGTCCACGTTCTTT
[37 nt withheld, positions 786-822]
ACTCTATCTCGGGCTATTCTTTTGATTTATAAGGGATTTTGCCGATTTCGGTCTATTGGTTAAAAAATGA
GCTGATTTAACAAAAATTTAACGCGAATTTTAACAAAATATTAACGTTTACAATTTTATGGTGCACTCTC
AGTACAATCTGCTCTGATGCCGCATAGTTAAGCCAGCCCCGACACCCGCCAACACCCGCTGACGCGCCCT
GACGGGCTTGTCTGCTCCCGGCATCCGCTTACAGACAAGCTGTGACCGTCTCCGGGAGCTGCATGTGTCA
GAGGTTTTCACCGTCATCACCGAAACGCGCGAGACGAAAGGGCCTCGTGATACGCCTATTTTTATAGGTT
AATGTCATGATAATAATGGTTTCTTAGACGTCAGGTGGCACTTTTCGGGGAAATGTGCGCGGAACCCCTA
TTTGTTTATTTTTCTAAATACATTCAAATATGTATCCGCTCATGAGACAATAACCCTGATAAATGCTTCA
ATAATATTGAAAAAGGAAGAGTATGAGTATTCAACATTTCCGTGTCGCCCTTATTCCCTTTTTTGCGGCA
TTTTGCCTTCCTGTTTTTGCTCACCCAGAAACGCTGGTGAAAGTAAAAGATGCTGAAGATCAGTTGGGTG
CACGAGTGGGTTACATCGAACTGGATCTCAACAGCGGTAAGATCCTTGAGAGTTTTCGCCCCGAAGAACG
TTTTCCAATGATGAGCACTTTTAAAGTTCTGCTATGTGGCGCGGTATTATCCCTTATTGACGCCGGGCAA
GAGCAACTCGGTCGCCGCATACACTATTCTCAGAATGACTTGGTTGAGTACTCACCAGTCACAGAAAAGC
ATCTTACGGATGGCATGACAGTAAGAGAATTATGCAGTGCTGCCATAACCATGAGTGATAACACTGCGGC
CAACTTACTTCTGACAACGATCGGAGGACCGAAGGAGCTAACCGCTTTTTTGCACAACATGGGGGATCAT
GTAACTCGCCTTGATCGTTGGGAACCGGAGCTGAATGAAGCCATACCAAACGACGAGCGTGACACCACGA
TGCCTGTAGCAATGGCAACAACGTTGCGCAAACTATTAACTGGCGAACTACTTACTCTAGCTTCCCGGCA
ACAATTAATAGACTGGATGGAGGCGGATAAAGTTGCAGGACCACTTCTGCGCTCGGCCCTTCCGGCTGGC
TGGTTTATTGCTGATAAATCTGGAGCCGGTGAGCGTGGGTCTCGCGGTATCATTGCAGCACTGGGGCCAG
ATGGTAAGCCCTCCCGTATCGTAGTTATCTACACGACGGGGAGTCAGGCAACTATGGATGAACGAAATAG
ACAGATCGCTGAGATAGGTGCCTCACTGATTAAGCATTGGTAACTGTCAGACCAAGTTTACTCATATATA
CTTTAGATTGATTTAAAACTTCATTTTTAATTTAAAAGGATCTAGGTGAAGATCCTTTTTGATAATCTCA
TGACCAAAATCCCTTAACGTGAGTTTTCGTTCCACTGAGCGTCAGACCCCGTAGAAAAGATCAAAGGATC
TTCTTGAGATCCTTTTTTTCTGCGCGTAATCTGCTGCTTGCAAACAAAAAAACCACCGCTACCAGCGGTG
GTTTGTTTGCCGGATCAAGAGCTACCAACTCTTTTTCCGAAGGTAACTGGCTTCAGCAGAGCGCAGATAC
CAAATACTGTTCTTCTAGTGTAGCCGTAGTTAGGCCACCACTTCAAGAACTCTGTAGCACCGCCTACATA
CCTCGCTCTGCTAATCCTGTTACCAGTGGCTGCTGCCAGTGGCGATAAGTCGTGTCTTACCGGGTTGGAC
TCAAGACGATAGTTACCGGATAAGGCGCAGCGGTCGGGCTGAACGGGGGGTTCGTGCACACAGCCCAGCT
TGGAGCGAACGACCTACACCGAACTGAGATACCTACAGCGTGAGCTATGAGAAAGCGCCACGCTTCCCGA
AGGGAGAAAGGCGGACAGGTATCCGGTAAGCGGCAGGGTCGGAACAGGAGAGCGCACGAGGGAGCTTCCA
GGGGGAAACGCCTGGTATCTTTATAGTCCTGTCGGGTTTCGCCACCTCTGACTTGAGCGTCGATTTTTGT
GATGCTCGTCAGGGGGGCGGAGCCTATGGAAAAACGCCAGCAACGCGGCCTTTTTACGGTTCCTGGCCTT
TTGCTGGCCTTTTGCTCACATGTCCTGCAGGCAGCTGCGCGCTCGCTCGCTCACTGAGGCCGCCCGGGCG
TCGGGCGACCTTTGGTCGCCCGGCCTCAGTGAGCGAGCGAGCGCGCAGAGAGGGAGTGGCCAACTCCATC
ACTAGGGGTTCCTGCGGCCGCACGCGTCACACAAAAAACCAACACACAGATCTAATGAAAATAAAGATCT
TTTATTATTTCTTCCACAAGCCTGCAGGAAAAAGAAAGAGGATGAATGGTCAGGAAAAGTGATTTAATTT
ATACCATTTTAATTCAGCTTTGTAAAAATGTATCAAAGAGATAGCAAGGTATTCAGTTTTAGTAAACAAG
ATAATTGCTCGAATTCTAGCCCCTTGAAGTCCGAGGCAGTAGGCATAGGAATTATAATGCTTATCTATAC
ATCTGTGGCTTCACTATAGATAAGCATTATAATTCCTGCGCTCACTGTCAACAGCAATATACCTTCTCGA
GCCTTCTGTTGGGTTAAGAAGTCGAAGTAATCCCAGCAAGTGTTTCCAAGATGTGCAGGCAACGATTCTG
TAAAGTACTGAAGCCTCATTCAAACTTACCTGCTACTTATATAGCTCGTCCATGCCACCACCAAGGTTGC
TGTATTTGGCAACTGCCACTTCTCTTTGCACTACGTAGGTTTCATTGTCACTCTCCTCGATCCTTTCCAG
GCGGTGATCAACGGCATGGACACCGGGCATCTTGATGTTCCCGACGGTCTTTTTTGACCTGTAAGTTGTC
ACGAAGTTGCAGTGCAGATGGCCACCACCATCAACTTTCAGTGCGATGTCAGTGTATCCTCTCAGACCAC
CATCTGCTGGATACATCATCTCTGTATTAGGCTCCCAACCCTTGGTCTTCTTCTGCATCACGGGACCATT
GGAGGGAAAGTTTACCCCTCTGACCTTGACGTTGTAGACGAGCTCGCCATCCTCAAGGCTGGTGTCCTGC
GTGACGGTGACGACTCCACCATCTTCGTATCTCGTAACTCTTTCCCAAGTAAAACCCTCAGGAAAGGACT
GTTTAAAGAAATCAGGGATGTCGGCCGGGTACTTGATAAAGGTACGGCTGCCATACATGAACGACGTGGC
AAGAATGTCAAAGGCAAATGGCAGGGGTCCTCCCTCGATGACTTTGATCCTCATGGTTTGCACTCCCTCG
TACGGTCTGCCTTCTCCTTCACCTGTGCATTTGAATTGGTGGCCGTTGACCGAACCTTCCATGACCACCT
TCATACGCATATTTTCCTTGATCAGCTCTTCGCCCTTAGACACCATGGTGGCGTCGACTCACGACACCTG
TGTTCTGGCGGCAAACCCGTTGCGAAAAAGAACGTTCACGGCGACTACTGCACTTATATACGGTTCTCCC
CCACCCTCGGGAAAAAGGCGGAGCCAGTACACGACATCACTTTCCCAGTTTACCCCGCGCCACCTTCTCT
AGGCACCGGTTCAATTGCCGACCCCTCCCCCCAACTTCTCGGGGACTGTGGGCGATGTGCGCTCTGCCCA
CTGACGGGCACCGGAGCCCTATGACTTGCATAGCTGCGTATGGCGTTACATAACTTACGGTAAATGGCCC
GCCTGGCTGACCGCCCAACGACCCCCGCCCATTGACGTCAATAATGACGTATGTTCCCATAGTAACGCCA
ATAGGGACTTTCCATTGACGTCAATGGGTGGAGTATTTACGGTAAACTGCCCACTTGGCAGTACATCAAG
TGTATCATATGCCAAGTACGCCCCCTATTGACGTCAATGACGGTAAATGGCCCGCCTGGCATTATGCCCA
GTACATGACCTTATGGGACTTTCCTACTTGGCAGTACATCTACGTATTAGTCATCGCTATTACCATGAAT
TGAGGGCGTCACCGCTAAGGCTCCGCCCCAGCCTGGGCTCCACAACCAATGAAGGGTAATCTCGACAAAG
AGCAAGGGGTGGGGCGCGGGCGCGCAGGTGCAGCAGCACACAGGCTGGTCGGGAGGGCGGGGCGCGACGT
CTGCCGTGCGGGGTCCCGGCATCGGTTGCGCGCGCGCTCCCTCCTCTCGGAGAGAGGGCTGTGGTAAAAC
CCGTCCGGAAACCACTTAAGCTTCGCCACCATGAGACCTAGCGGGACGGCAGGAGCTGCCCTGTTGGCCC
TATTGGCGGCTCTTTGCCCAGCCAGTCGGGCTCTGGAGGAAAAGAAAGTTTGCCAAGGCACGAGTAACAA
GCTCACGCAGTTGGGCACTTTTGAAGATCATTTTCTCAGCCTCCAGAGGATGTTCAATAACTGTGAGGTG
GTCCTTGGGAATTTGGAAATTACCTATGTGCAGAGGAATTATGATCTTTCCTTCTTAAAGACCATCCAGG
AGGTGGCTGGTTATGTCCTCATTGCCCTCAACACAGTGGAGCGAATTCCTTTGGAAAACCTGCAGATCAT
CAGAGGAAATATGTACTACGAAAATTCCTATGCCTTAGCAGTCTTATCTAACTATGATGCAAATAAAACC
GGACTGAAGGAGCTGCCCATGAGAAATTTACAGGAAATCCTGCATGGCGCCGTGCGGTTCAGCAACAACC
CTGCCCTGTGCAACGTGGAGAGCATCCAGTGGCGGGACATAGTCAGCAGTGACTTTCTCAGCAACATGTC
GATGGACTTCCAGAACCACCTGGGCAGCTGCCAAAAGTGTGATCCAAGCTGTCCCAATGGGAGCTGCTGG
GGTGCAGGAGAGGAGAACTGCCAGAAACTGACCAAAATCATCTGTGCCCAGCAGTGCTCCGGGCGCTGCC
GTGGCAAGTCCCCCAGTGACTGCTGCCACAACCAGTGTGCTGCAGGCTGCACAGGCCCCCGGGAGAGCGA
CTGCCTGGTCTGCCGCAAATTCCGAGACGAAGCCACGTGCAAGGACACCTGCCCCCCACTCATGCTCTAC
AACCCCACCACGTACCAGATGGATGTGAACCCCGAGGGCAAATACAGCTTTGGTGCCACCTGCGTGAAGA
AGTGTCCCCGTAATTATGTGGTGACAGATCACGGCTCGTGCGTCCGAGCCTGTGGGGCCGACAGCTATGA
GATGGAGGAAGACGGCGTCCGCAAGTGTAAGAAGTGCGAAGGGCCTTGCCGCAAAGTGTGTAACGGAATA
GGTATTGGTGAATTTAAAGACTCACTCTCCATAAATGCTACGAATATTAAACACTTCAAAAACTGCACCT
CCATCAGTGGCGATCTCCACATCCTGCCGGTGGCATTTAGGGGTGACTCCTTCACACATACTCCTCCTCT
GGATCCACAGGAACTGGATATTCTGAAAACCGTAAAGGAAATCACAGGGTTTTTGCTGATTCAGGCTTGG
CCTGAAAACAGGACGGACCTCCATGCCTTTGAGAACCTAGAAATCATACGCGGCAGGACCAAGCAACATG
GTCAGTTTTCTCTTGCAGTCGTCAGCCTGAACATAACATCCTTGGGATTACGCTCCCTCAAGGAGATAAG
TGATGGAGATGTGATAATTTCAGGAAACAAAAATTTGTGCTATGCAAATACAATAAACTGGAAAAAACTG
TTTGGGACCTCCGGTCAGAAAACCAAAATTATAAGCAACAGAGGTGAAAACAGCTGCAAGGCCACAGGCC
AGGTCTGCCATGCCTTGTGCTCCCCCGAGGGCTGCTGGGGCCCGGAGCCCAGGGACTGCGTCTCTTGCCG
GAATGTCAGCCGAGGCAGGGAATGCGTGGACAAGTGCAACCTTCTGGAGGGTGAGCCAAGGGAGTTTGTG
GAGAACTCTGAGTGCATACAGTGCCACCCAGAGTGCCTGCCTCAGGCCATGAACATCACCTGCACAGGAC
GGGGACCAGACAACTGTATCCAGTGTGCCCACTACATTGACGGCCCCCACTGCGTCAAGACCTGCCCGGC
AGGAGTCATGGGAGAAAACAACACCCTGGTCTGGAAGTACGCAGACGCCGGCCATGTGTGCCACCTGTGC
CATCCAAACTGCACCTACGGATGCACTGGGCCAGGTCTTGAAGGCTGTCCAACGAATGGGCCTAAGATCC
CGTCCATCGCCACTGGGATGGTGGGGGCCCTCCTCTTGCTGCTGGTGGTGGCCCTGGGGATCGGCCTCTT
CATGCGAAGGCGCCACATCGTTCGGAAGCGCACGCTGCGGAGGCTGCTGCAGGAGAGGGAGCTTGTGGAG
CCTCTTACACCCAGT
[981 nt withheld, positions 7208-8188]
TTCTTCAGCAGCCCCTCCACGTCACGGACTCCCCTCCTGAGCTCTCTGAGTGCAACCAGCAACAATTCCA
CCGTGGCTTGCATTGATAGAAATGGGCTGCAAAGCTGTCCCATCAAGGAAGACAGCTTCTTGCAGCGATA
CAGCTCAGACCCCACAGGCGCCTTGACTGAGGACAGCATAGACGACACCTTCCTCCCAGTGCCTGAATAC
ATAAACCAGTCCGTTCCCAAAAGGCCCGCTGGCTCTGTGCAGAATCCTGTCTATCACAATCAGCCTCTGA
ACCCCGCGCCCAGCAGAGACCCACACTACCAGGACCCCCACAGCACTGCAGTGGGCAACCCCGAGTATCT
CAACACTGTCCAGCCCACCTGTGTCAACAGCACATTCGACAGCCCTGCCCACTGGGCCCAGAAAGGCAGC
CACCAAATTAGCCTGGACAACCCTGACTACCAGCAGGACTTCTTTCCCAAGGAAGCCAAGCCAAATGGCA
TCTTTAAGGGCTCCACAGCTGAAAATGCAGAATACCTAAGGGTCGCGCCACAAAGCAGTGAATTTATTGG
AGCAGGATCTATGGTGAGCAAGGGCGAGGAGCTGTTCACCGGGGTGGTGCCCATCCTGGTCGAGCTGGAC
GGCGACGTAAACGGCCACAAGTTCAGCGTGTCCGGCGAGGGCGAGGGCGATGCCACCTACGGCAAGCTGA
CCCTGAAGTTCATCTGCACCACCGGCAAGCTGCCCGTGCCCTGGCCCACCCTCGTGACCACCCTGACCTA
CGGCGTGCAGTGCTTCAGCCGCTACCCCGACCACATGAAGCAGCACGACTTCTTCAAGTCCGCCATGCCC
GAAGGCTACGTCCAGGAGCGCACCATCTTCTTCAAGGACGACGGCAACTACAAGACCCGCGCCGAGGTGA
AGTTCGAGGGCGACACCCTGGTGAACCGCATCGAGCTGAAGGGCATCGACTTCAAGGAGGACGGCAACAT
CCTGGGGCACAAGCTGGAGTACAACTACAACAGCCACAACGTCTATATCATGGCCGACAAGCAGAAGAAC
GGCATCAAGGTGAACTTCAAGATCCGCCACAACATCGAGGACGGCAGCGTGCAGCTCGCCGACCACTACC
AGCAGAACACCCCCATCGGCGACGGCCCCGTGCTGCTGCCCGACAACCACTACCTGAGCACCCAGTCCAA
GCTGAGCAAAGACCCCAACGAGAAGCGCGATCACATGGTCCTGCTGGAGTTCGTGACCGCCGCCGGGATC
ACTCTCGGCATGGACGAGCT
Features (pLannotate 1.2.2; 19 found; start..end, strand, type, name):
    131..252     +  polyA_signal   SV40 poly(A) signal: SV40 polyadenylation signal
    278..418     +  repeat_region  AAV2 ITR: inverted terminal repeat of adeno-associated virus serotype 2 inverted
    423..474     -  misc_feature   bom (fragment): basis of mobility region from pBR322
    493..948     +  rep_origin     f1 ori (sequence partly withheld): f1 bacteriophage origin of replication; arrow indicates direction of (+) strand synthesis
    949..998     -  misc_feature   bom (fragment): basis of mobility region from pBR322
   1100..1135    -  CDS            rop (fragment): Rop protein, which maintains plasmids at low copy number; rop
   1230..1334    +  promoter       AmpR promoter: bla
   1335..2195    +  CDS            AmpR: β-lactamase; bla; confers resistance to ampicillin, carbenicillin, and related antibiotics
   2366..2954    +  rep_origin     ori: high-copy-number ColE1/pMB1/pBR322/pUC origin of replication
   3027..3054    +  repeat_region  AAV2 ITR (fragment): inverted terminal repeat of adeno-associated virus serotype 2 inverted
   3083..3110    +  repeat_region  AAV2 ITR (fragment): inverted terminal repeat of adeno-associated virus serotype 2 inverted
   3160..3208    -  polyA_signal   poly(A) signal: synthetic polyadenylation signal
   3258..3384    -  ncRNA          3' miR-30a: sequence downstream of the 71-nt precursor of the human miR-30a microRNA (Zeng et al., 2002) miRNA
   3588..4298    -  CDS            mRuby3: mRuby3 is a basic (constitutively fluorescent) red fluorescent protein published in 2016, derived from Entacmaea quadricolor. It has low acid sensitivity.
   4320..4531    -  promoter       EF-1α core promoter: core promoter for human elongation factor EF-1α
   4576..4879    +  enhancer       CMV enhancer: human cytomegalovirus immediate early enhancer
   4880..5055    +  promoter       Mecp2 promoter (fragment): promoter for selective expression in neurons (Adachi et al., 2005; Gray et al., 2011)
   5123..8752    +  CDS            EGFR (sequence partly withheld): EGFR_HUMAN - Also known as ERBB, ERBB1, HER1. Experimental evidence at protein level: Swiss-Prot protein existence level 1. (Microbial infection) Acts as a receptor for hepatitis C virus (HCV) in hepatocytes and facilitates its cell entry. Mediates HCV entry by promoting the formation of the CD81-CLDN1 receptor complexes that are essential for HCV entry and by enhancing membrane fusion of cells expressing HCV envelope glycoproteins. From Homo sapiens (Human).
   8759..7       +  CDS            mEGFP (across the origin): mEGFP is a basic (constitutively fluorescent) green fluorescent protein published in 2002, derived from Aequorea victoria. It has moderate acid sensitivity.
