[The description below was written by a language model from this plasmid's Addgene catalogue record and pLannotate feature annotations shown in this document.]
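Description:
pAAV-synmiR-L-mRuby-Pro-EGFR-mEGFP-4×19 is a 9,468 bp AAV transfer plasmid for mammalian expression, built as a synthetic-biology circuit that holds expression of a human EGFR-mEGFP fusion roughly constant despite variation in gene dosage. The pAAV backbone carries a high-copy ColE1/pUC-type origin, an f1 origin and a β-lactamase (AmpR) cassette for ampicillin selection in bacteria. It also provides AAV2 inverted terminal repeats flanking the payload, although one ITR is annotated only as short fragments in the sequenced record. The ITRs are the cis elements needed for packaging into recombinant AAV, but the roughly 6.4 kb insert implied by the recorded sizes exceeds the usual AAV packaging capacity. The stated purpose is expression in mammalian cells.

The insert is arranged as two divergent transcription units. In one direction, an EF-1α core promoter drives mRuby3, followed by a synthetic microRNA ("synmiR-L") embedded in a miR-30a-type scaffold, of which the 3′ flanking sequence is annotated, and terminated by a short synthetic poly(A) signal. The red fluorescence therefore reports dosage and miRNA production. In the other direction, a CMV enhancer fused to a Mecp2 promoter fragment drives full-length human EGFR fused at its C-terminus to monomeric EGFP, ending at an SV40 poly(A) signal. According to the insert name, the 3′ UTR of this transcript carries four copies of a target site for the synthetic miRNA (MREL 4×19), though these sites are not annotated in the feature table. Because miRNA and target are co-delivered on the same DNA, higher copy number raises both target mRNA and its repressor. This forms an incoherent feedforward loop that buffers EGFR-mEGFP levels across cells receiving different plasmid or vector doses.
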