Addgene plasmid #218267: pAAV-synmiR-L-mRuby-Pro-EGFR-mEGFP-4×19
Purpose: Expresses EGFR-mEGFP in mammalian cells regulated by a synthetic microRNA-based dosage compensation circuit
Depositing lab: Michael Elowitz. Depositing organization: California Institute of Technology.
Backbone
  Vector backbone: pAAV
  Backbone size w/o insert (bp): 3029
  Total vector size (bp): 9468
  Vector type: Mammalian Expression, AAV, Synthetic Biology
Growth in bacteria
  Bacterial resistance: Ampicillin, 100 μg/mL
  Growth temperature: 37°C
  Growth strain: NEB Stable
  Copy number: High Copy
Gene/Insert
  Gene/Insert name: synPolyA-synmiRL-mRuby-EF1a-CMVe_MeP-EGFR-mEGFP-MREL_4×19
  Species: H. sapiens (human)
  Cloning method: Restriction Enzyme; 5′ cloning site MluI (not destroyed); 3′ cloning site NheI (not destroyed)
  Sequencing primers: 5′ pBR322ori-F; 3′ SV40pA-R
Terms and licenses: Academic/Nonprofit Terms; Industry Terms: Not Available to Industry
How to cite: pAAV-synmiR-L-mRuby-Pro-EGFR-mEGFP-4×19 was a gift from Michael Elowitz (Addgene plasmid # 218267 ; http://n2t.net/addgene:218267 ; RRID:Addgene_218267)
